Addgene plasmid #223773: pGenlenti_ATG13-delta191-205
Purpose: Stable expression of protein in mammalian cell culture, rescue experiments
Depositing lab: Sascha Martens. Depositing organization: University of Vienna. Publication: Reconstitution of BNIP3/NIX-mitophagy initiation reveals hierarchical flexibility of the autophagy machinery. Adriaenssens E, Schaar S, Cook ASI, Stuke JFM, Sawa-Makarska J, Nguyen TN, Ren X, Schuschnig M, Romanov J, Khuu G, Uoselis L, Lazarou M, Hummer G, Hurley JH, Martens S. Nat Cell Biol. 2025 Jul 25. doi: 10.1038/s41556-025-01712-y. PubMed 40715440.
Backbone
  Vector backbone: pGenLenti
  Vector type: Lentiviral
  Selectable markers: Puromycin
Growth in bacteria
  Bacterial resistance: Ampicillin, 100 μg/mL
  Growth temperature: 37°C
  Growth strain: NEB Stable
  Copy number: Unknown
Gene/Insert
  Gene/Insert name: ATG13
  Species: H. sapiens (human)
  Mutation: aa 191-205 deleted (expresses 1-190, 206-517)
  Entrez Gene: ATG13 (a.k.a. KIAA0652, PARATARG8)
  Cloning method: Gibson Cloning
Terms and licenses: Academic/Nonprofit Terms; Industry Terms: Not Available to Industry
Depositor comments: Internal #: SMc2406 . Please visit https://doi.org/10.1101/2024.08.28.609967 for bioRxiv preprint.
How to cite: pGenlenti_ATG13-delta191-205 was a gift from Sascha Martens (Addgene plasmid # 223773 ; http://n2t.net/addgene:223773 ; RRID:Addgene_223773)
