[The description below was written by a language model from this plasmid's Addgene catalogue record and pLannotate feature annotations shown in this document.]
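Description:
pGenlenti_ATG13-delta191-205 is an HIV-1-based lentiviral transfer plasmid, built on the pGenLenti backbone, for stable expression of a deletion mutant of human ATG13 in mammalian cells. It is propagated in E. coli through a high-copy ColE1/pUC-type origin with ampicillin selection (AmpR under its bla promoter). A recombination-limiting growth strain is listed, as is usual for plasmids carrying repeated LTRs. The viral genome is transcribed from a CMV enhancer/promoter fused to a truncated 5' LTR, an arrangement typical of Tat-independent, third-generation-style vectors. This is followed by the Ψ packaging signal with adjoining gag fragment, the Rev response element for nuclear export of the full-length RNA, and the cPPT/CTS that aids nuclear import of the reverse-transcribed genome. A second truncated LTR annotation, preceded by a nef-derived fragment, closes the proviral region.

The internal expression cassette uses a second CMV enhancer/promoter (with a short T7 promoter downstream) to drive the ATG13 coding sequence, in which residues 191–205 are removed so that residues 1–190 are joined to 206–517. A small fragment matching a 3xFLAG epitope is annotated just after the open reading frame, but the catalogue entry lists no tag, so whether a FLAG epitope is fused in frame is not established. An EMCV IRES then allows translation of puromycin N-acetyltransferase from the same transcript, linking puromycin resistance to insert expression, and a WPRE enhances transcript stability and expression. ATG13 is a component of the ULK1 autophagy-initiation complex. The stated purpose is stable expression and rescue experiments in cell culture, in connection with work on BNIP3/NIX-mediated mitophagy initiation. The record does not say which function the deleted segment is meant to disrupt.
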