Features (pLannotate 1.2.2; 24 found; start..end, strand, type, name):
     31..83      -  misc_feature   bom (fragment): basis of mobility region from pBR322
    237..616     +  enhancer       CMV enhancer: human cytomegalovirus immediate early enhancer
    617..816     +  promoter       CMV promoter: human cytomegalovirus (CMV) immediate early promoter
    834..1014    +  LTR            5' LTR (truncated): truncated 5' long terminal repeat (LTR) from HIV-1
   1061..1186    +  misc_feature   HIV-1 Ψ: packaging signal of human immunodeficiency virus type 1
   1170..1508    +  CDS            HIV-1 gag (fragment): gag protein from human immunodeficiency virus 1; gag
   1683..1916    +  misc_feature   RRE: The Rev response element (RRE) of HIV-1 allows for Rev-dependent mRNA export from the nucleus to the cytoplasm.
   2293..2393    +  CDS            Rev (fragment): human immunodeficiency virus 1 (HIV-1) Rev protein; rev; enhances nuclear export of unspliced and incompletely spliced viral mRNAs
   2443..2560    +  misc_feature   cPPT/CTS: central polypurine tract and central termination sequence of HIV-1
   2643..3022    +  enhancer       CMV enhancer: human cytomegalovirus immediate early enhancer
   3024..3223    +  promoter       CMV promoter: human cytomegalovirus (CMV) immediate early promoter
   3252..3270    +  promoter       T7 promoter: promoter for bacteriophage T7 RNA polymerase
   3298..4803    +  CDS            ATG13: ATG13_HUMAN - Also known as KIAA0652. Experimental evidence at protein level: Swiss-Prot protein existence level 1. Autophagy factor required for autophagosome formation and mitophagy. Target of the TOR kinase signaling pathway that regulates autophagy through the control of the phosphorylation status of ATG13 and ULK1, and the regulation of the ATG13-ULK1-RB1CC1 complex. Through its regulation of ULK1 activity, plays a role in the regulation of the kinase activity of mTORC1 and cell proliferation. From Homo sapiens (Human).
   4837..4861    +  CDS            3xFLAG (fragment): three tandem FLAG® epitope tags
   5005..5467    +  misc_feature   IRES: internal ribosome entry site (IRES) of the encephalomyocarditis virus (EMCV)
   5469..6068    +  CDS            PuroR: puromycin N-acetyltransferase; pac from Streptomyces alboniger; confers resistance to puromycin
   6101..6124    +  misc_feature   MCS (fragment): pBluescript multiple cloning site
   6124..6712    +  misc_feature   WPRE: woodchuck hepatitis virus posttranscriptional regulatory element
   6713..6732    +  misc_feature   MCS (fragment): pBluescript multiple cloning site
   6734..7234    +  CDS            nef (fragment): NEF_HV1LA - Experimental evidence at protein level: Swiss-Prot protein existence level 1. Extracellular Nef protein targets CD4(+) T-lymphocytes for apoptosis by interacting with CXCR4 surface receptors. From Human immunodeficiency virus type 1 group M subtype B (isolate Lai) (HIV-1).
   7241..7421    +  LTR            5' LTR (truncated): truncated 5' long terminal repeat (LTR) from HIV-1
   7483..8071    -  rep_origin     ori: high-copy-number ColE1/pMB1/pBR322/pUC origin of replication
   8148..9008    -  CDS            AmpR: β-lactamase; bla; confers resistance to ampicillin, carbenicillin, and related antibiotics
   9009..9113    -  promoter       AmpR promoter: bla
>Addgene plasmid #223773 | pGenlenti_ATG13-delta191-205 | addgene full sequence | sequence record 448395 | Addgene NGS Result
GTCGACGGATCGGGAGATCTCCCGATCCCCTATGGTGCACTCTCAGTACAATCTGCTCTGATGCCGCATA
GTTAAGCCAGTATCTGCTCCCTGCTTGTGTGTTGGAGGTCGCTGAGTAGTGCGCGAGCAAAATTTAAGCT
ACAACAAGGCAAGGCTTGACCGACAATTGCATGAAGAATCTGCTTAGGGTTAGGCGTTTTGCGCTGCTTC
GCGATGTACGGGCCAGATATCGCGTTGACATTGATTATTGACTAGTTATTAATAGTAATCAATTACGGGG
TCATTAGTTCATAGCCCATATATGGAGTTCCGCGTTACATAACTTACGGTAAATGGCCCGCCTGGCTGAC
CGCCCAACGACCCCCGCCCATTGACGTCAATAATGACGTATGTTCCCATAGTAACGCCAATAGGGACTTT
CCATTGACGTCAATGGGTGGAGTATTTACGGTAAACTGCCCACTTGGCAGTACATCAAGTGTATCATATG
CCAAGTACGCCCCCTATTGACGTCAATGACGGTAAATGGCCCGCCTGGCATTATGCCCAGTACATGACCT
TATGGGACTTTCCTACTTGGCAGTACATCTACGTATTAGTCATCGCTATTACCATGGTGATGCGGTTTTG
GCAGTACATCAATGGGCGTGGATAGCGGTTTGACTCACGGGGATTTCCAAGTCTCCACCCCATTGACGTC
AATGGGAGTTTGTTTTGGCACCAAAATCAACGGGACTTTCCAAAATGTCGTAACAACTCCGCCCCATTGA
CGCAAATGGGCGGTAGGCGTGTACGGTGGGAGGTCTATATAAGCAGCGCGTTTTGCCTGTACTGGGTCTC
TCTGGTTAGACCAGATCTGAGCCTGGGAGCTCTCTGGCTAACTAGGGAACCCACTGCTTAAGCCTCAATA
AAGCTTGCCTTGAGTGCTTCAAGTAGTGTGTGCCCGTCTGTTGTGTGACTCTGGTAACTAGAGATCCCTC
AGACCCTTTTAGTCAGTGTGGAAAATCTCTAGCAGTGGCGCCCGAACAGGGACTTGAAAGCGAAAGGGAA
ACCAGAGGAGCTCTCTCGACGCAGGACTCGGCTTGCTGAAGCGCGCACGGCAAGAGGCGAGGGGCGGCGA
CTGGTGAGTACGCCAAAAATTTTGACTAGCGGAGGCTAGAAGGAGAGAGATGGGTGCGAGAGCGTCAGTA
TTAAGCGGGGGAGAATTAGATCGCGATGGGAAAAAATTCGGTTAAGGCCAGGGGGAAAGAAAAAATATAA
ATTAAAACATATAGTATGGGCAAGCAGGGAGCTAGAACGATTCGCAGTTAATCCTGGCCTGTTAGAAACA
TCAGAAGGCTGTAGACAAATACTGGGACAGCTACAACCATCCCTTCAGACAGGATCAGAAGAACTTAGAT
CATTATATAATACAGTAGCAACCCTCTATTGTGTGCATCAAAGGATAGAGATAAAAGACACCAAGGAAGC
TTTAGACAAGATAGAGGAAGAGCAAAACAAAAGTAAGACCACCGCACAGCAAGCGGCCGGCCGCTGATCT
TCAGACCTGGAGGAGGAGATATGAGGGACAATTGGAGAAGTGAATTATATAAATATAAAGTAGTAAAAAT
TGAACCATTAGGAGTAGCACCCACCAAGGCAAAGAGAAGAGTGGTGCAGAGAGAAAAAAGAGCAGTGGGA
ATAGGAGCTTTGTTCCTTGGGTTCTTGGGAGCAGCAGGAAGCACTATGGGCGCAGCGTCAATGACGCTGA
CGGTACAGGCCAGACAATTATTGTCTGGTATAGTGCAGCAGCAGAACAATTTGCTGAGGGCTATTGAGGC
GCAACAGCATCTGTTGCAACTCACAGTCTGGGGCATCAAGCAGCTCCAGGCAAGAATCCTGGCTGTGGAA
AGATACCTAAAGGATCAACAGCTCCTGGGGATTTGGGGTTGCTCTGGAAAACTCATTTGCACCACTGCTG
TGCCTTGGAATGCTAGTTGGAGTAATAAATCTCTGGAACAGATTTGGAATCACACGACCTGGATGGAGTG
GGACAGAGAAATTAACAATTACACAAGCTTAATACACTCCTTAATTGAAGAATCGCAAAACCAGCAAGAA
AAGAATGAACAAGAATTATTGGAATTAGATAAATGGGCAAGTTTGTGGAATTGGTTTAACATAACAAATT
GGCTGTGGTATATAAAATTATTCATAATGATAGTAGGAGGCTTGGTAGGTTTAAGAATAGTTTTTGCTGT
ACTTTCTATAGTGAATAGAGTTAGGCAGGGATATTCACCATTATCGTTTCAGACCCACCTCCCAACCCCG
AGGGGACCCGACAGGCCCGAAGGAATAGAAGAAGAAGGTGGAGAGAGAGACAGAGACAGATCCATTCGAT
TAGTGAACGGATCGGCACTGCGTGCGCCAATTCTGCAGACAAATGGCAGTATTCATCCACAATTTTAAAA
GAAAAGGGGGGATTGGGGGGTACAGTGCAGGGGAAAGAATAGTAGACATAATAGCAACAGACATACAAAC
TAAAGAATTACAAAAACAAATTACAAAAATTCAAAATTTTCGGGTTTATTACAGGGACAGCAGAGATCCA
GTTTGGTTAGTACCGGGCCCGCTCTAGACATGTCCAATATGACCGCCATGTTGACATTGATTATTGACTA
GTTATTAATAGTAATCAATTACGGGGTCATTAGTTCATAGCCCATATATGGAGTTCCGCGTTACATAACT
TACGGTAAATGGCCCGCCTGGCTGACCGCCCAACGACCCCCGCCCATTGACGTCAATAATGACGTATGTT
CCCATAGTAACGCCAATAGGGACTTTCCATTGACGTCAATGGGTGGAGTATTTACGGTAAACTGCCCACT
TGGCAGTACATCAAGTGTATCATATGCCAAGTCCGCCCCCTATTGACGTCAATGACGGTAAATGGCCCGC
CTGGCATTATGCCCAGTACATGACCTTACGGGACTTTCCTACTTGGCAGTACATCTACGTATTAGTCATC
GCTATTACCATGGTGATGCGGTTTTGGCAGTACACCAATGGGCGTGGATAGCGGTTTGACTCACGGGGAT
TTCCAAGTCTCCACCCCATTGACGTCAATGGGAGTTTGTTTTGGCACCAAAATCAACGGGACTTTCCAAA
ATGTCGTAATAACCCCGCCCCGTTGACGCAAATGGGCGGTAGGCGTGTACGGTGGGAGGTCTATATAAGC
AGAGCTCGTTTAGTGAACCGTCAGAATTTTGTAATACGACTCACTATAGGGCGGCCGGGAATTCGTCGAC
TGGATCCATGGAAACTGATCTCAATTCCCAGGACAGAAAGGACCTGGACAAGTTTATTAAATTTTTTGCC
CTCAAGACTGTCCAAGTGATTGTCCAGGCTCGGCTTGGTGAAAAGATTTGCACTCGTTCATCATCTTCTC
CAACGGGTTCAGATTGGTTCAACTTAGCAATCAAAGACATCCCAGAGGTTACACATGAAGCAAAGAAGGC
ACTGGCAGGACAGCTGCCTGCAGTCGGGAGGTCCATGTGTGTGGAGATTTCACTTAAGACTTCTGAGGGA
GATTCCATGGAGCTGGAAATATGGTGTCTTGAAATGAATGAAAAGTGTGATAAAGAAATCAAAGTTTCCT
ACACGGTGTACAACAGACTGTCATTGCTGCTGAAGTCCCTTCTTGCTATAACTAGGGTGACACCAGCCTA
TAGGCTCTCCAGGAAACAAGGGCATGAATATGTCATATTATACAGGATATATTTTGGAGAAGTTCAGCTG
AGTGGCTTAGGAGAAGGCTTCCAGACAGTTCGTGTTGGGACAGTGGGCACCCCTGTGGGCACCATCACTC
TTTCTTGTGCTTACAGACCTATCATGGGGATTATTATTGATCACTTTGTGGACCGTCCCTATCCCAGCTC
CTCTCCCATGCACCCCTGCAATTACAGAACTGCTGGTGAGGACACTGGAGTAATATACCCGTCTGTAGAA
GACTCTCAAGAAGTGTGTACCACCTCTTTTTCCACCTCCCCACCATCCCAGCTCTCAAGCTCTCGCCTTT
CCTATCAGCCTGCTGCCCTGGGCGTTGGATCAGCTGACCTGGCTTATCCAGTAGTGTTTGCTGCTGGCTT
AAATGCTACACACCCTCACCAGCTGATGGTTCCTGGGAAGGAAGGTGGGGTACCCCTTGCTCCCAACCAG
CCTGTCCATGGTACCCAGGCTGACCAGGAGAGACTGGCAACCTGCACCCCTTCTGACAGAACCCACTGTG
CTGCCACACCCTCCAGTAGTGAGGATACTGAAACCGTATCAAACAGCAGTGAGGGACGGGCCTCCCCTCA
CGATGTCTTGGAGACCATCTTTGTCCGAAAAGTGGGGGCTTTTGTCAACAAACCCATTAACCAGGTGACC
CTGACGAGTTTGGATATACCCTTTGCCATGTTTGCTCCCAAGAATTTGGAGCTGGAGGATACCGATCCAA
TGGTGAATCCTCCAGATTCCCCAGAGACTGAATCTCCTCTCCAGGGCAGCCTGCACTCAGATGGCTCCAG
CGGGGGCAGCAGTGGCAATACCCATGATGACTTTGTTATGATAGACTTTAAACCAGCTTTTTCTAAAGAT
GACATTCTTCCGATGGACCTGGGGACCTTCTATCGGGAGTTTCAGAACCCACCTCAGCTGAGCAGCCTCT
CCATAGATATTGGAGCACAGTCCATGGCTGAAGACTTGGACTCATTACCAGAGAAGCTGGCTGTGCATGA
GAAGAATGTCCGCGAGTTTGATGCCTTTGTGGAAACCCTGCAGTAAGCTAGCGGACCGACGCGTACGCGG
CCGCTCGATTACAAGGATGACGACGATAAGGTTTAAACCTAGGCGTAGCGGCCGCAAATTCCGCCCCTCT
CCCTCCCCCCCCCCTAACGTTACTGGCCGAAGCCGCTTGGAATAAGGCCGGTGTGCGTTTGTCTATATGT
TATTTTCCACCATATTGCCGTCTTTTGGCAATGTGAGGGCCCGGAAACCTGGCCCTGTCTTCTTGACGAG
CATTCCTAGGGGTCTTTCCCCTCTCGCCAAAGGAATGCAAGGTCTGTTGAATGTCGTGAAGGAAGCAGTT
CCTCTGGAAGCTTCTTGAAGACAAACAACGTCTGTAGCGACCCTTTGCAGGCAGCGGAACCCCCCACCTG
GCGACAGGTGCCTCTGCGGCCAAAAGCCACGTGTATAAGATACACCTGCAAAGGCGGCACAACCCCAGTG
CCACGTTGTGAGTTGGATAGTTGTGGAAAGAGTCAAATGGCTCTCCTCAAGCGTATTCAACAAGGGGCTG
AAGGATGCCCAGAAGGTACCCCATTGTATGGGATCTGATCTGGGGCCTCGGTGCACATGCTTTACATGTG
TTTAGTCGAGGTTAAAAAAACGTCTAGGCCCCCCGAACCACGGGGACGTGGTTTTCCTTTGAAAAACACG
ATGATAATATGACCGAGTACAAGCCCACGGTGCGCCTCGCCACCCGCGACGACGTCCCCCGGGCAGTACG
CACCCTCGCCGCCGCGTTCGCCGACTACCCCGCCACGCGCCACACCGTCGATCCAGACCGCCACATCGAG
CGGGTCACCGAGCTGCAAGAACTCTTCCTCACGCGCGTCGGGCTCGACATCGGCAAGGTGTGGGTCGCGG
ACGACGGCGCCGCGGTGGCGGTCTGGACCACGCCGGAGAGCGTCGAAGCGGGGGCGGTGTTCGCCGAGAT
CGGCCCGCGCATGGCCGAGTTGAGCGGTTCCCGGCTGGCCGCGCAGCAACAGATGGAAGGCCTCCTGGCG
CCGCACCGGCCCAAGGAGCCCGCGTGGTTCCTGGCCACCGTCGGCGTCTCGCCCGACCACCAGGGCAAGG
GTCTGGGCAGCGCCGTCGTGCTCCCCGGAGTGGAGGCGGCCGAGCGCGCCGGGGTGCCCGCCTTCCTGGA
GACCTCCGCGCCCCGCAACCTCCCCTTCTACGAGCGGCTCGGCTTCACCGTCACCGCCGACGTCGAGGTG
CCCGAAGGACCGCGCACCTGGTGCATGACCCGCAAGCCCGGTGCCTGAACATGTTTAAGGGTTCCGGTTC
CACTAGGTACAATTCGATATCAAGCTTATCGATAATCAACCTCTGGATTACAAAATTTGTGAAAGATTGA
CTGGTATTCTTAACTATGTTGCTCCTTTTACGCTATGTGGATACGCTGCTTTAATGCCTTTGTATCATGC
TATTGCTTCCCGTATGGCTTTCATTTTCTCCTCCTTGTATAAATCCTGGTTGCTGTCTCTTTATGAGGAG
TTGTGGCCCGTTGTCAGGCAACGTGGCGTGGTGTGCACTGTGTTTGCTGACGCAACCCCCACTGGTTGGG
GCATTGCCACCACCTGTCAGCTCCTTTCCGGGACTTTCGCTTTCCCCCTCCCTATTGCCACGGCGGAACT
CATCGCCGCCTGCCTTGCCCGCTGCTGGACAGGGGCTCGGCTGTTGGGCACTGACAATTCCGTGGTGTTG
TCGGGGAAATCATCGTCCTTTCCTTGGCTGCTCGCCTGTGTTGCCACCTGGATTCTGCGCGGGACGTCCT
TCTGCTACGTCCCTTCGGCCCTCAATCCAGCGGACCTTCCTTCCCGCGGCCTGCTGCCGGCTCTGCGGCC
TCTTCCGCGTCTTCGCCTTCGCCCTCAGACGAGTCGGATCTCCCTTTGGGCCGCCTCCCCGCATCGATAC
CGTCGACCTCGATCGAGACCTAGAAAAACATGGAGCAATCACAAGTAGCAATACAGCAGCTACCAATGCT
GATTGTGCCTGGCTAGAAGCACAAGAGGAGGAGGAGGTGGGTTTTCCAGTCACACCTCAGGTACCTTTAA
GACCAATGACTTACAAGGCAGCTGTAGATCTTAGCCACTTTTTAAAAGAAAAGGGGGGACTGGAAGGGCT
AATTCACTCCCAACGAAGACAAGATATCCTTGATCTGTGGATCTACCACACACAAGGCTACTTCCCTGAT
TGGCAGAACTACACACCAGGGCCAGGGATCAGATATCCACTGACCTTTGGATGGTGCTACAAGCTAGTAC
CAGTTGAGCAAGAGAAGGTAGAAGAAGCCAATGAAGGAGAGAACACCCGCTTGTTACACCCTGTGAGCCT
GCATGGGATGGATGACCCGGAGAGAGAAGTATTAGAGTGGAGGTTTGACAGCCGCCTAGCATTTCATCAC
ATGGCCCGAGAGCTGCATCCGGACTGTACTGGGTCTCTCTGGTTAGACCAGATCTGAGCCTGGGAGCTCT
CTGGCTAACTAGGGAACCCACTGCTTAAGCCTCAATAAAGCTTGCCTTGAGTGCTTCAAGTAGTGTGTGC
CCGTCTGTTGTGTGACTCTGGTAACTAGAGATCCCTCAGACCCTTTTAGTCAGTGTGGAAAATCTCTAGC
AGCATGTGAGCAAAAGGCCAGCAAAAGGCCAGGAACCGTAAAAAGGCCGCGTTGCTGGCGTTTTTCCATA
GGCTCCGCCCCCCTGACGAGCATCACAAAAATCGACGCTCAAGTCAGAGGTGGCGAAACCCGACAGGACT
ATAAAGATACCAGGCGTTTCCCCCTGGAAGCTCCCTCGTGCGCTCTCCTGTTCCGACCCTGCCGCTTACC
GGATACCTGTCCGCCTTTCTCCCTTCGGGAAGCGTGGCGCTTTCTCATAGCTCACGCTGTAGGTATCTCA
GTTCGGTGTAGGTCGTTCGCTCCAAGCTGGGCTGTGTGCACGAACCCCCCGTTCAGCCCGACCGCTGCGC
CTTATCCGGTAACTATCGTCTTGAGTCCAACCCGGTAAGACACGACTTATCGCCACTGGCAGCAGCCACT
GGTAACAGGATTAGCAGAGCGAGGTATGTAGGCGGTGCTACAGAGTTCTTGAAGTGGTGGCCTAACTACG
GCTACACTAGAAGAACAGTATTTGGTATCTGCGCTCTGCTGAAGCCAGTTACCTTCGGAAAAAGAGTTGG
TAGCTCTTGATCCGGCAAACAAACCACCGCTGGTAGCGGTGGTTTTTTTGTTTGCAAGCAGCAGATTACG
CGCAGAAAAAAAGGATCTCAAGAAGATCCTTTGATCTTTTCTACGGGGTCTGACGCTCAGTGGAACGAAA
ACTCACGTTAAGGGATTTTGGTCATGATTACCAATGCTTAATCAGTGAGGCACCTATCTCAGCGATCTGT
CTATTTCGTTCATCCATAGTTGCCTGACTCCCCGTCGTGTAGATAACTACGATACGGGAGGGCTTACCAT
CTGGCCCCAGTGCTGCAATGATACCGCGAGACCCACGCTCACCGGCTCCAGATTTATCAGCAATAAACCA
GCCAGCCGGAAGGGCCGAGCGCAGAAGTGGTCCTGCAACTTTATCCGCCTCCATCCAGTCTATTAATTGT
TGCCGGGAAGCTAGAGTAAGTAGTTCGCCAGTTAATAGTTTGCGCAACGTTGTTGCCATTGCTACAGGCA
TCGTGGTGTCACGCTCGTCGTTTGGTATGGCTTCATTCAGCTCCGGTTCCCAACGATCAAGGCGAGTTAC
ATGATCCCCCATGTTGTGCAAAAAAGCGGTTAGCTCCTTCGGTCCTCCGATCGTTGTCAGAAGTAAGTTG
GCCGCAGTGTTATCACTCATGGTTATGGCAGCACTGCATAATTCTCTTACTGTCATGCCATCCGTAAGAT
GCTTTTCTGTGACTGGTGAGTACTCAACCAAGTCATTCTGAGAATAGTGTATGCGGCGACCGAGTTGCTC
TTGCCCGGCGTCAATACGGGATAATACCGCGCCACATAGCAGAACTTTAAAAGTGCTCATCATTGGAAAA
CGTTCTTCGGGGCGAAAACTCTCAAGGATCTTACCGCTGTTGAGATCCAGTTCGATGTAACCCACTCGTG
CACCCAACTGATCTTCAGCATCTTTTACTTTCACCAGCGTTTCTGGGTGAGCAAAAACAGGAAGGCAAAA
TGCCGCAAAAAAGGGAATAAGGGCGACACGGAAATGTTGAATACTCATACTCTTCCTTTTTCAATATTAT
TGAAGCATTTATCAGGGTTATTGTCTCATGAGCGGATACATATTTGAATGTATTTAGAAAAATAAACAAA
TAGGGGTTCCGCGCACATTTCCCCGAAAAGTGCCACCTGAC
